>Addgene plasmid #65941 | pTMR-S02 | depositor partial sequence | sequence record 112094 | riboswitch region
GATTCCCGTACCGGATCGCGACTGGCGAGAGCCAGGTAACGAATCGATCCAAGATTCGTTAAGGAGGTCC
ATATG
