>Addgene plasmid #65941 | pTMR-S02 | addgene partial sequence | sequence record 115967 | M13-Rev 5'-CAGGAAACAGCTATGACC-3'
GGTGTGCGGTTACAATTTGGACTTTCCGCCCTTCTTGGCCTTTATGAGGATCTCTCTGATTTTTCTTGCG
TCGAGTTTTCCGGTAAGACCTTTCGGTACTTCGTCCACAAACACAACTCCTCCGCGCAACTTTTTCGCGG
TTGTTACTTGACTGGCGACGTAATCCACGATCTCTTTTTCCGTCATCGTCTTTCCGTGCTCCAAAACAAC
AACGGCGGCGGGAAGTTCACCGGCGTCATCGTCGGGAAGACCTGCCACGCCCGCGTCGAAGATGTTGGGG
TGTTGTAACAATATCGATTCCAATTCAGCGGGGGCCACCTGATATCCTTTGTATTTAATTAAAGACTTCA
AGCGGTCAACTATGAAGAAGTGTTCGTCTTCGTCCCAGTAAGCTATGTCTCCAGAATGTAGCCATCCATC
CTTGTCAATCAAGGCGTTGGTCGCTTCCGGATTGTTTACATAACCGGACATAATCATAGGTCCTCTGACA
CATAATTCGCCTCTCTGATTAACGCCCAGCGTTTTCCCGGTATCCAGATCCACAACCTTCGCTTCAAAAA
ATGGAACAACTTTACCGACCGCGCCCGGTTTATCATCCCCCTCGGGTGTAATCAGAATAGCTGATGTAGT
CTCAGTGAGCCCATATCCTTGTCGTATCCCTGGAAGATGGAAGCGTTTTGCAACCGCTTCCCCGACTTCT
TTCGAAAGAGGTGCGCCCCCAGAAGCAATTTCGTGTAAATTAGATAAATCGTATTTGTCAATCAGAGTGC
TTTTGGCGAAGAATGAAAATAGGGTTGGTACTAGCAACGCACTTTGAATTTTGTAATCCTGAAGGGATCG
TAAAAACAGCTCTTCTTCAAATCTATACATTAAGACGACTCGAAATCCACATATCAAATATCCGAGTGTA
GTAAAACATTCCAAAACCCGTGATGGAATGGAACAACACTTAAAATCGCAGTATCCGGAAAGGATTTGAT
TGCAAAAAATAGGATCTCTGGGCATGCGAGAATCTGAA
