>Addgene plasmid #65941 | pTMR-S02 | addgene partial sequence | sequence record 116923 | M13-F20 5'-TGTAAAACGACGGCCAGT-3'
ATCATCGGCTCGTATAATGTGTGGGATTCCCGTACCGGATCGCGACTGGCGAGAGCCAGGTAACGAATCG
ATCCAAGATTCGTTAAGGAGGTCCATATGGAAGACGCCAAAAACATAAAGAAAGGCCCGGCGCCATTCTA
TCCTCTAGAGGATGGAACCGCTGGAGAGCAACTGCATAAGGCTATGAAGAGATACGCCCTGGTTCCTGGA
ACAATTGCTTTTACAGATGCACATATCGAGGTGAACATCACGTACGCGGAATACTTCGAAATGTCCGTTC
GGTTGGCAGAAGCTATGAAACGATATGGGCTGAATACAAATCACAGAATCGTCGTATGCAGTGAAAACTC
TCTTCAATTCTTTATGCCGGTGTTGGGCGCGTTATTTATCGGAGTTGCAGTTGCGCCCGCGAACGACATT
TATAATGAACGTGAATTGCTCAACAGTATGAACATTTCGCAGCCTACCGTAGTGTTTGTTTCCAAAAAGG
GGTTGCAAAAAATTTTGAACGTGCAAAAAAAATTACCAATAATCCAGAAAATTATTATCATGGATTCTAA
AACGGATTACCAGGGATTTCAGTCGATGTACACGTTCGTCACATCTCATCTACCTCCCGGTTTTAATGAA
TACGATTTTGTACCAGAGTCCTTTGATCGTGACAAAACAATTGCACTGATAATGAATTCCTCTGGATCTA
CTGGGTTACCTAAGGGTGTGGCCCTTCCGCATAGAACTGCCTGCGTCAGATTCTCGCATGCCAGAGATCC
TATTTTTGGCAATCAAATCATTCCGGATACTGCGATTTTTAAGTGTTGTTCCATTTCCATCACGGTTTTG
GAATGTTTTACTACACTCGGATATTTGATATGTGGGATTTCGAGTCGTCTTAATGTATAGAATTGAAGAA
GAGCTGTTTTTACGATCCCCTTCCAGGATTACAAAATTTCAAAAGTGCGTTGGCTA
