[The description below was written by a language model from this plasmid's Addgene catalogue record.]
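Description:
pTMR-S02 is a bacterial expression plasmid built on the pUC19 backbone (about 3 kb without insert), a high-copy cloning vector maintained in E. coli under ampicillin selection. As a pUC-type plasmid it would be expected to rely on the standard high-copy pUC origin of replication and the beta-lactamase resistance gene. No feature table is provided with the record, so the exact arrangement of backbone elements cannot be confirmed here.

The payload is an insert of roughly 1.8 kb, listed as a synthetic luciferase gene, cloned by restriction digestion between the BamHI and PstI sites of the polylinker; the record does not say whether these sites survived cloning. Expression is driven by the Tac promoter, a strong hybrid trp/lac promoter commonly used in E. coli. According to the stated purpose, the luciferase reporter is placed under the control of a riboswitch designated TMR S02. A riboswitch is an RNA element, typically located in the 5′ untranslated region of a transcript, that changes conformation on binding a small-molecule ligand and thereby alters expression of the downstream gene. The record does not spell out what TMR stands for, the identity of the ligand, the mechanism of switching, or which luciferase is encoded. The "S02" label suggests that this is one of a series of riboswitch variants.

Coupling the riboswitch to luciferase lets light output serve as a quantitative readout of switch activity, so the construct is suited to measuring ligand-dependent gene regulation in bacterial cells and to comparing the performance of related riboswitch designs.
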