Addgene plasmid #65941: pTMR-S02
Purpose: TMR Riboswitch S02 with luciferase gene
Depositing lab: Justin Gallivan. Depositing organization: Emory University.
Backbone
  Vector backbone: pUC19
  Backbone size w/o insert (bp): 3000
  Vector type: Bacterial Expression
Growth in bacteria
  Bacterial resistance: Ampicillin, 100 μg/mL
  Growth temperature: 37°C
  Growth strain: Top10
  Copy number: High Copy
Gene/Insert
  Gene/Insert name: luciferase
  Species: Synthetic
  Insert size (bp): 1800
  Promoter: Tac
  Cloning method: Restriction Enzyme; 5′ cloning site BamHI (unknown if destroyed); 3′ cloning site PstI (unknown if destroyed)
  Sequencing primers: 5′ M13F; 3′ M13R
Terms and licenses: Academic/Nonprofit Terms; Industry Terms: Not Available to Industry
How to cite: pTMR-S02 was a gift from Justin Gallivan (Addgene plasmid # 65941 ; http://n2t.net/addgene:65941 ; RRID:Addgene_65941)
